Addgene plasmid #196095: CAGGS-SAFB-DD3-NLS-3XFLAG-V5
Purpose: Expresses only the third computationally called disordered domain of mouse SAFB in mammalian cells. Contains a c-terminal 3xFlag tag and a c-terminal V5 tag
Depositing lab: Mauro Calabrese. Depositing organization: University of North Carolina at Chapel Hill. Publication: SAFB associates with nascent RNAs and can promote gene expression in mouse embryonic stem cells. Cherney R, Eberhard Q, Giri G, Mills C, Porrello A, Zhang Z, White D, Trotman JB, Herring L, Dominguez D, Calabrese M. RNA. 2023 Jul 19:rna.079569.122. doi: 10.1261/rna.079569.122. PubMed 37468167.
Backbone
  Vector backbone: Addgene Plasmid #196383
  Backbone manufacturer: Genewiz
  Total vector size (bp): 9736
  Modifications to backbone: Insertion of SAFB DD3 ONLY cDNA in AvrII and NotI sites.
  Vector type: Mammalian Expression, Bacterial Expression
  Selectable markers: Hygromycin
Growth in bacteria
  Bacterial resistance: Ampicillin, 100 μg/mL
  Growth temperature: 37°C
  Growth strain: DH5alpha
  Copy number: Unknown
Gene/Insert
  Gene/Insert name: SAFB
  Species: M. musculus (mouse)
  Insert size (bp): 918
  Mutation: Contains only AA 619-925 (NLS and predicted disordered domain 3) of mouse SAFB protein
  Entrez Gene: Safb (a.k.a. 3110021E02Rik, 5330423C17Rik, E130307D12, HAP, HET, SAF-B1, SAFB1)
  Promoter: CAGGS
  Tag / fusion protein: C-terminal 3xFLAG (C terminal on backbone); C-terminal V5 (C terminal on backbone)
  Cloning method: Restriction Enzyme; 5′ cloning site AvrII (not destroyed); 3′ cloning site NotI (not destroyed)
  Sequencing primers: 5′ GGCTCTAGAGCCTCTGCTAAC
Resource information
  A portion of this plasmid was derived from a plasmid made by: Azenta (Genewiz)
Terms and licenses: Academic/Nonprofit Terms; Industry Terms: Not Available to Industry
How to cite: CAGGS-SAFB-DD3-NLS-3XFLAG-V5 was a gift from Mauro Calabrese (Addgene plasmid # 196095 ; http://n2t.net/addgene:196095 ; RRID:Addgene_196095)
