[The description below was written by a language model from this plasmid's Addgene catalogue record and pLannotate feature annotations shown in this document.]
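Description:
CAGGS-SAFB-DD3-NLS-3XFLAG-V5 is a mammalian expression plasmid of roughly 9.7 kb that produces a truncated form of mouse SAFB (scaffold attachment factor B). It is maintained in E. coli through a high-copy ColE1/pUC-type origin and an ampicillin resistance gene. An f1 phage origin and remnants of a lacZα/lac promoter cloning region are also annotated. The backbone is another deposited plasmid from the same series, partly derived from commercially synthesized DNA. The annotation also picks up two short matches to a bacteriophage lambda gene flanking the mammalian cassettes, whose role the record does not explain.

The payload is a 918 bp cDNA fragment encoding only amino acids 619–925 of SAFB, comprising the nuclear localization signal and the third computationally predicted disordered domain. It was inserted between AvrII and NotI sites, both of which remain intact. Expression is driven by the CAGGS promoter, annotated as a CMV enhancer, the chicken β-actin promoter and a chimeric β-actin/β-globin intron, a combination that gives strong constitutive expression in many mammalian cell types. The fragment is fused at its C-terminus to backbone-encoded 3xFLAG and V5 epitope tags for detection or immunoprecipitation, and the transcript ends at a bovine growth hormone polyadenylation signal. A separate cassette places the hygromycin phosphotransferase gene under a composite EF-1α core promoter/HTLV-1 LTR element with an SV40 poly(A) signal, allowing hygromycin selection of transfected cells. The construct is suited to domain-dissection experiments that test what this isolated disordered region of SAFB does in mammalian cells; the associated study examined SAFB in mouse embryonic stem cells.
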