Features (pLannotate 1.2.2; 24 found; start..end, strand, type, name):
      1..105     -  promoter       AmpR promoter: bla
    158..586     -  rep_origin     f1 ori (sequence partly withheld): f1 bacteriophage origin of replication; arrow indicates direction of (+) strand synthesis
    591..746     -  CDS            lacZα (fragment): LacZα fragment of β-galactosidase; lacZ fragment
    748..867     +  CDS            B (fragment): PORTL_LAMBD - Experimental evidence at protein level: Swiss-Prot protein existence level 1. Forms the portal vertex of the capsid (PubMed:6228056, PubMed:6232391). This portal plays critical roles in head assembly, genome packaging, neck/tail attachment, and genome ejection (Probable). The portal protein multimerizes as a single ring-shaped homododecamer arranged around a central channel (PubMed:6232391). Binds to the terminase subunits to form the packaging machine (PubMed:7799432). From Escherichia phage lambda (Bacteriophage lambda).
   1444..1747    +  enhancer       CMV enhancer: human cytomegalovirus immediate early enhancer
   1749..2026    +  promoter       chicken β-actin promoter: No description available
   2027..3043    +  intron         chimeric intron: chimera between introns from chicken β-actin and rabbit β-globin
   3106..4056    +  CDS            Safb (fragment): SAFB1_MOUSE - Also known as Safb1. Experimental evidence at protein level: Swiss-Prot protein existence level 1. Binds to scaffold/matrix attachment region (S/MAR) DNA and forms a molecular assembly point to allow the formation of a 'transcriptosomal' complex (consisting of SR proteins and RNA polymerase II) coupling transcription and RNA processing (By similarity). Functions as an estrogen receptor corepressor and can also bind to the HSP27 promoter and decrease its transcription (By similarity). Thereby acts as a negative regulator of cell proliferation (By similarity). When associated with
   4108..4170    +  CDS            3xFLAG: three tandem FLAG® epitope tags, followed by an enterokinase cleavage site
   4189..4229    +  CDS            V5 tag (fragment): epitope tag from simian virus 5
   4260..4484    +  polyA_signal   bGH poly(A) signal: bovine growth hormone polyadenylation signal
   4612..4702    +  promoter       cat promoter: promoter of the E. coli cat gene encoding chloramphenicol acetyltransferase
   4750..4961    +  promoter       EF-1α core promoter: core promoter for human elongation factor EF-1α
   4974..5242    +  LTR            5' LTR (truncated): truncated 5' long terminal repeat (LTR) from human T-cell leukemia virus (HTLV) type 1
   5279..6304    +  CDS            HygR: hygromycin B phosphotransferase confers resistance to hygromycin
   6333..6454    +  polyA_signal   SV40 poly(A) signal: SV40 polyadenylation signal
   6472..6564    +  ncRNA          G-CSF SLDE: Accession: RF00183 - G-CSF factor stem-loop destabilising element (SLDE)
   7261..7728    +  CDS            B (fragment): PORTL_LAMBD - Experimental evidence at protein level: Swiss-Prot protein existence level 1. Forms the portal vertex of the capsid (PubMed:6228056, PubMed:6232391). This portal plays critical roles in head assembly, genome packaging, neck/tail attachment, and genome ejection (Probable). The portal protein multimerizes as a single ring-shaped homododecamer arranged around a central channel (PubMed:6232391). Binds to the terminase subunits to form the packaging machine (PubMed:7799432). From Escherichia phage lambda (Bacteriophage lambda).
   7766..7782    -  protein_bind   lac operator: The lac repressor binds to the lac operator to inhibit transcription in E. coli. This inhibition can be relieved by adding lactose or isopropyl-β-D-thiogalactopyranoside (IPTG). lac repressor encoded by lacI
   7790..7820    -  promoter       lac promoter: promoter for the E. coli lac operon
   7835..7856    -  protein_bind   CAP binding site: CAP binding activates transcription in the presence of cAMP. E. coli catabolite activator protein
   7869..7961    -  CDS            lacI (fragment): lac repressor; lacI; The lac repressor binds to the lac operator to inhibit transcription in E. coli. This inhibition can be relieved by adding lactose or isopropyl-β-D-thiogalactopyranoside (IPTG).
   8144..8732    -  rep_origin     ori: high-copy-number ColE1/pMB1/pBR322/pUC origin of replication
   8903..9763    -  CDS            AmpR: β-lactamase; bla; confers resistance to ampicillin, carbenicillin, and related antibiotics
>Addgene plasmid #196095 | CAGGS-SAFB-DD3-NLS-3XFLAG-V5 | addgene full sequence | sequence record 384632 | Addgene Partial NGS Result
ACTCTTCCTTTTTCAATATTATTGAAGCATTTATCAGGGTTATTGTCTCATGAGCGGATACATATTTGAA
TGTATTTAGAAAAATAAACAAATAGGGGTTCCGCGCACATTTCCCCGAAAAGTGCCACCTAAATTGTAAG
CGTTAATATTTTGTTAAAATTCGCGTTAAATTTTTGTTAAATCAGCTCATTTTTTAACCAATAGGCCGAA
ATCGGCAAAATCCCTTATAAATCAAAAGAATAGACCGAGATAGGGT
[37 nt withheld, positions 257-293]
AAAGAACGTGGACTCCAACGTCAAAGG
[49 nt withheld, positions 321-369]
T
[91 nt withheld, positions 371-461]
G
[124 nt withheld, positions 463-586]
CCCATTCGCCATTCAGGCTGCGCAACTGTTGGGAAGGGCGATCGGTGCGGGCCTCTTCGCTATTACGCCA
GCTGGCGAAAGGGGGATGTGCTGCAAGGCGATTAAGTTGGGTAACGCCAGGGTTTTCCCAGTCACGACGT
TGTAAAACGACGGCCAGTGAGCGCGCCTCGTTCATTCACGTTTTTGAACCCGTGGAGGACGGGCAGACTC
GCGGTGCAAATGTGTTTTACAGCGTGATGGAGCAGATGAAGATGCTCGACACGCTGCAGAACACGCAGCT
AGATTAACCCTAGAAAGATAATCATATTGTGACGTACGTTAAAGATAATCATGTGTAAAATTGACGCATG
TGTTTTATCGGTCTGTATATCGAGGTTTATTTATTAATTTGAATAGATATTAAGTTTTATTATATTTACA
CTTACATACTAATAATAAATTCAACAAACAATTTATTTATGTTTATTTATTTATTAAAAAAAACAAAAAC
TCAAAATTTCTTCTATAAAGTAACAAAACTTTTATGAGGGACAGCCCCCCCCCAAAGCCCCCAGGGATGT
AATTACGTCCCTCCCCCGCTAGGGGGCAGCAGCGAGCCGCCCGGGGCTCCGCTCCGGTCCGGCGCTCCCC
CCGCATCCCCGAGCCGGCAGCGTGCGGGGACAGCCCGGGCACGGGGAAGGTGGCACGGGATCGCTTTCCT
CTGAACGCTTCTCGCTGCTCTTTGAGCCTGCAGACACCTGGGGGGATACGGGGAAAAGGCCTCCACGGCC
AGACTAGTGGATCCATTGATTATTGACTAGTTATTAATAGTAATCAATTACGGGGTCATTAGTTCATAGC
CCATATATGGAGTTCCGCGTTACATAACTTACGGTAAATGGCCCGCCTGGCTGACCGCCCAACGACCCCC
GCCCATTGACGTCAATAATGACGTATGTTCCCATAGTAACGCCAATAGGGACTTTCCATTGACGTCAATG
GGTGGAGTATTTACGGTAAACTGCCCACTTGGCAGTACATCAAGTGTATCATATGCCAAGTACGCCCCCT
ATTGACGTCAATGACGGTAAATGGCCCGCCTGGCATTATGCCCAGTACATGACCTTATGGGACTTTCCTA
CTTGGCAGTACATCTACGTATTAGTCATCGCTATTACCATGGTCGAGGTGAGCCCCACGTTCTGCTTCAC
TCTCCCCATCTCCCCCCCCTCCCCACCCCCAATTTTGTATTTATTTATTTTTTAATTATTTTGTGCAGCG
ATGGGGGCGGGGGGGGGGGGGGGGCGCGCGCCRGGSGGGGSGGGGSGGGGSGRGGGGSGGGGSGGGGSGR
GGCGGRGAGGKGCGGCGGCAGCCAATCAGAGCGGCGCGCTCCGAAAGTTTCCTTTTATGGCGAGGCGGCG
GCGGCGGCGGCCCTATAAAAAGCGAAGCGCGCGGCGGGCGGGAGTCGCTGCGCGCTGCCTTCGCCCCGTG
CCCCGCTCCGCCGCCGCCTCGCGCCGCCCGCCCCGGCTCTGACTGACCGCGTTACTCCCACAGGTGAGCG
GGCGGGACGGCCCTTCTCCTCCGGGCTGTAATTAGCGCTTGGTTTAATGACGGCTTGTTTCTTTTCTGTG
GCTGCGTGAAAGCCTTGAGGGGCTCCGGGAGGGCCCTTTGTGCGGGGGGAGCGGCTCGGGGGGTGCGTGC
GTGTGTGTGTGCGTGGGGAGCGCCGCGTGCGGCTCCGCGCTGCCCGGCGGCTGTGAGCGCTGCGGGCGCG
GCGCGGGGCTTTGTGCGCTCCGCAGTGTGCGCGAGGGGAGCGCGGCCGGGGGCGGTGCCCCGCGGTGCGG
GGGGGGCTGCGAGGGGAACAAAGGCTGCGTGCGGGGTGTGTGCGTGGGGGGGTGAGCAGGGGGTGTGGGC
GCGTCGGTCGGGCTGCAACCCCCCCTGCACCCCCCTCCCCGAGTTGCTGAGCACGGCCCGGCTTCGGGTG
CGGGGCTCCGTACGGGGCGTGGCGCGGGGCTCGCCGTGCCGGGCGGGGGGTGGCGGCAGGTGGGGGTGCC
GGGCGGGGCGGGGCCGCCTCGGGCCGGGGRGGGCTCGGGGGRGGGGCGCGGCGGCCCCCGGAGCGCCGGC
GGCTGTCGAGGCGCGGCGAGCCGCAGCCATTGCCTTTTATGGTAATCGTGCGAGAGGGCGCAGGGACTTC
CTTTGTCCCAAATCTGTGCGGAGCCGAAATCTGGGAGGCGCCGCCGCACCCCCTCTAGCGGGCGCGGGGC
GAAGCGGTGCGGCGCCGGCAGGAAGGAAATGGGCGGGGAGGGCCTTCGTGCGTCGCCGCGCCGCCGTCCC
CTTCTCCCTCTCCAGCCTCGGGGCTGTCCGCGGGGGGACGGCTGCCTTCGGGGGGGACGGGGCAGGGCGG
GGTTCGGCTTCTGGCGTGTGACCGGCGGCTCTAGAGCCTCTGCTAACCATGTTCATGCCTTCTTCTTTTT
CCTACAGCTCCTGGGCAACGTGCTGGTTATTGTGCTGTCTCATCATTTTGGCAAACCTAGGCCACCATGA
AGCGGTCTGTTGTGTCCTTTGACAAAGTTAAAGAGTCTCGAAAGTCCAGAGACTCAGAGTCTCGGAGGGA
ACGGGAGCGCAGTGAGCGGGAGCAGAGGCTGCAGGCCCAGTGGGAGCGGGAGGAGCGAGAGCGGCTGGAG
ATTGCTCGTGAGCGCTTGGCATTCCACCGCCATCGGCTAGAGCGTGAACGCATGGAGCGGGAGCGGCTGG
AGCGGGAGCGGATGCATGTAGAACAGGAGCGGAGGCGTGAGCAAGAGCGCATTCACCGAGAGCGAGAGGA
GCTTCGGCGTCAGCAGGAGCTGCGCTATGAACAGGAGCGCCGGCCTGCTGTGCGCAGGCCCTATGAAGTG
GATGGCCGGCGAGATGATGCCTATTGGCCAGAAGCTAAACGGGCTGCTCTGGATGACCGTTACCACTCAG
ACTTCAGCCGCCAGGACCGCTTTCACGACTTCGACCACAGAGACAGAGGCCGTTATCCCAACCATTCTGT
GGATAGGAGAGAAGGTTCACGGTCGATGATGGGAGACAGAGAAGGACAGCATTACCCTGAACGCCATGGA
GGACCTGAACGCCATGGCCGGGACTCTCGAGATGGCTGGGGCTATGGTTCGAACAAGAGATTGAGTGAAG
GCCGGGGGCTGCCCCCTCCTCCCAGGCGTGACTGGGGGGAGCATGGCCGGCGACTTGAAGATGACCGGGC
ATGGCAGGGCACGGCTGATGGAGGCATGATGGAGCGTGATCATAAGAGGTGGCAAGGTGGTGAGAGGAGC
ATGTCTGGCCACTCGGGGCCTGGTCACATGATGAACCGTGGTGGCATGTCAGGGCGAGGCAGTTTTGCCC
CAGGAGGAGCTTCTCGTGGCCATGTGATCCCACGTGGAGGGATGCAGGCAGGCTTTGGAGGACAGAGCCG
GGGAAGCAGACCCAGTGATGCCCGCTTCACCCGCCGCTATGGCCCTGGTACCGCGGCCGCTCCCAAGAAG
AAGAGGAAAGTCTCGAGCGATTACAAAGACCATGACGGTGATTATAAAGATCATGACATCGACTACAAGG
ATGACGATGACAAGGGCTCGGGCTCGACCTCGGGTAAGCCTATCCCTAACCCTCTCCTCGGTCTCGATTC
TACATGAAATCTAGAGTCGACAATGCGTTTCGACTGTGCCTTCTAGTTGCCAGCCATCTGTTGTTTGCCC
CTCCCCCGTGCCTTCCTTGACCCTGGAAGGTGCCACTCCCACTGTCCTTTCCTAATAAAATGAGGAAATT
GCATCGCATTGTCTGAGTAGGTGTCATTCTATTCTGGGGGGTGGGGTGGGGCAGGACAGCAAGGGGGAGG
ATTGGGAAGACAATAGCAGGCATGCTGGGGATGCGGTGGGCTCTATGGAAACACGCGGCGACGCGTTCGA
CCGAATAAAACCTGTGACGGAAGATCACTTCGCAGAATAAATAAATCCTGGTGTCCCTGTTGATACCGGG
AAGCCCTGGGCCAACTTTTGGCGAAAATGAGACGTTGATCGGCACGTAAGAGGTTCCAACTTTCACCATA
ATGAAATAAGATCACTACCGGGCGTATTTTTTGAGTTGTCGAGATTTTCAGGAGCTAAAGATCTGGAAGC
TAAGGATCTGCGATCGCTCCGGTGCCCGTCAGTGGGCAGAGCGCACATCGCCCACAGTCCCCGAGAAGTT
GGGGGGAGGGGTCGGCAATTGAACGGGTGCCTAGAGAAGGTGGCGCGGGGTAAACTGGGAAAGTGATGTC
GTGTACTGGCTCCGCCTTTTTCCCGAGGGTGGGGGAGAACCGTATATAAGTGCAGTAGTCGCCGTGAACG
TTCTTTTTCGCAACGGGTTTGCCGCCAGAACACAGCTGAAGCTTCGAGGGGCTCGCATCTCTCCTTCACG
CGCCCGCCGCCCTACCTGAGGCCGCCATCCACGCCGGTTGAGTCGCGTTCTGCCGCCTCCCGCCTGTGGT
GCCTCCTGAACTGCGTCCGCCGTCTAGGTAAGTTTAAAGCTCAGGTCGAGACCGGGCCTTTGTCCGGCGC
TCCCTTGGAGCCTACCTAGACTCAGCCGGCTCTCCACGCTTTGCCTGACCCTGCTTGCTCAACTCTACGT
CTTTGTTTCGTTTTCTGTTCTGCGCCGTTACAGATCCAAGCTGTGACCGGCGCCTACAAGCTGCTAGCCA
CCATGAAAAAGCCTGAACTCACCGCGACGTCTGTCGAGAAGTTTCTGATCGAAAAGTTCGACAGCGTCTC
CGACCTGATGCAGCTCTCGGAGGGCGAAGAATCTCGTGCTTTCAGCTTCGATGTAGGAGGGCGTGGATAT
GTCCTGCGGGTAAATAGCTGCGCCGATGGTTTCTACAAAGATCGTTATGTTTATCGGCACTTTGCATCGG
CCGCGCTCCCGATTCCGGAAGTGCTTGACATTGGGGAGTTCAGCGAGAGCCTGACCTATTGCATCTCCCG
CCGTGCACAGGGTGTCACGTTGCAAGACCTGCCTGAAACCGAACTGCCCGCTGTTCTGCAGCCGGTCGCG
GAGGCCATGGATGCGATCGCTGCGGCCGATCTTAGCCAGACGAGCGGGTTCGGCCCATTCGGACCGCAAG
GAATCGGTCAATACACTACATGGCGTGATTTCATATGCGCGATTGCTGATCCCCATGTGTATCACTGGCA
AACTGTGATGGACGACACCGTCAGTGCGTCCGTCGCGCAGGCTCTCGATGAGCTGATGCTTTGGGCCGAG
GACTGCCCCGAAGTCCGGCACCTCGTGCACGCGGATTTCGGCTCCAACAATGTCCTGACGGACAATGGCC
GCATAACAGCGGTCATTGACTGGAGCGAGGCGATGTTCGGGGATTCCCAATACGAGGTCGCCAACATCTT
CTTCTGGAGGCCGTGGTTGGCTTGTATGGAGCAGCAGACGCGCTACTTCGAGCGGAGGCATCCGGAGCTT
GCAGGATCGCCGCGGCTCCGGGCGTATATGCTCCGCATTGGTCTTGACCAACTCTATCAGAGCTTGGTTG
ACGGCAATTTCGATGATGCAGCTTGGGCGCAGGGTCGATGCGACGCAATCGTCCGATCCGGAGCCGGGAC
TGTCGGGCGTACACAAATCGCCCGCAGAAGCGCGGCCGTCTGGACCGATGGCTGTGTAGAAGTACTCGCC
GATAGTGGAAACCGACGCCCCAGCACTCGTCCGAGGGCAAAGGAATAGTTTTACGTATTGAGTATTTAAC
TAACTAAACTTGTTTATTGCAGCTTATAATGGTTACAAATAAAGCAATAGCATCACAAATTTCACAAATA
AAGCATTTTTTTCACTGCATTCTAGTTGTGGTTTGTCCAAACTCATCAATGTATCTTATCATGTCTGGAA
TTGACTCAAATGATGTCAATTAGTCTATCAGAAGCTCATCTGGTCTCCCTTCCGGGGGACAAGACATCCC
TGTTTAATATTTAAACAGCAGTGTTCCCAAACTGGGTTCTTATATCCCTTGCTCTGGTCAACCAGGTTGC
AGGGTTTCCTGTCCTCACAGGAACGAAGTCCCTAAAGAAACAGTGGCAGCCAGGTTTAGCCCCGGAATTG
ACTGGATTCCTTTTTTAGGGCCCATTGGTATGGCTTTTTCCCCGTATCCCCCCAGGTGTCTGCAGGCTCA
AAGAGCAGCGAGAAGCGTTCAGAGGAAAGCGATCCCGTGCCACCTTCCCCGTGCCCGGGCTGTCCCCGCA
CGCTGCCGGCTCGGGGATGCGGGGGGAGCGCCGGACCGGAGCGGAGCCCCGGGCGGCTCGCTGCTGCCCC
CTAGCGGGGGAGGGACGTAATTACATCCCTGGGGGCTTTGGGGGGGGGCTGTCCCTGATATCTATAACAA
GAAAATATATATATAATAAGTTATCACGTAAGTAGAACATGAAATAACAATATAATTATCGTATGAGTTA
AATCTTAAAAGTCACGTAAAAGATAATCATGCGTCATTTTGACTCACGCGGTCGTTATAGTTCAAAATCA
GTGACACTTACCGCATTGACAAGCACGCCTCACGGGAGCTCCAAGCGGCGACTGAGATGTCCTAAATGCA
CAGCGACGGATTCGCGCTATTTAGAAAGAGAGAGCAATATTTCAAGAATGCATGCGTCAATTTTACGCAG
ACTATCTTTCTAGGGTTAATCTAGCTGCATCAGGATCATATCGTCGGGTCTTTTTTCCGGCTCAGTCATC
GCCCAAGCTGGCGCTATCTGGGCATCGGGGAGGAAGAAGCCCGTGCCTTTTCCCGCGAGGTTGAAGCGGC
ATGGAAAGAGTTTGCCGAGGATGACTGCTGCTGCATTGACGTTGAGCGAAAACGCACGTTTACCATGATG
ATTCGGGAAGGTGTGGCCATGCACGCCTTTAACGGTGAACTGTTCGTTCAGGCCACCTGGGATACCAGTT
CGTCGCGGCTTTTCCGGACACAGTTCCGGATGGTCAGCCCGAAGCGCATCAGCAACCCGAACAATACCGG
CGACAGCCGGAACTGCCGTGCCGGTGTGCAGATTAATGACAGCGGTGCGGCGCTGGGATATTACGTCAGC
GAGGACGGGTATCCTGGCTGGATGCCGCAGAAATGGACATGGATACCCCGTGAGTTACCCGGCGGGCGCG
CTTGGCGTAATCATGGTCATAGCTGTTTCCTGTGTGAAATTGTTATCCGCTCACAATTCCACACAACATA
CGAGCCGGAAGCATAAAGTGTAAAGCCTGGGGTGCCTAATGAGTGAGCTAACTCACATTAATTGCGTTGC
GCTCACTGCCCGCTTTCCAGTCGGGAAACCTGTCGTGCCAGCTGCATTAATGAATCGGCCAACGCGCGGG
GAGAGGCGGTTTGCGTATTGGGCGCTCTTCCGCTTCCTCGCTCACTGACTCGCTGCGCTCGGTCGTTCGG
CTGCGGCGAGCGGTATCAGCTCACTCAAAGGCGGTAATACGGTTATCCACAGAATCAGGGGATAACGCAG
GAAAGAACATGTGAGCAAAAGGCCAGCAAAAGGCCAGGAACCGTAAAAAGGCCGCGTTGCTGGCGTTTTT
CCATAGGCTCCGCCCCCCTGACGAGCATCACAAAAATCGACGCTCAAGTCAGAGGTGGCGAAACCCGACA
GGACTATAAAGATACCAGGCGTTTCCCCCTGGAAGCTCCCTCGTGCGCTCTCCTGTTCCGACCCTGCCGC
TTACCGGATACCTGTCCGCCTTTCTCCCTTCGGGAAGCGTGGCGCTTTCTCATAGCTCACGCTGTAGGTA
TCTCAGTTCGGTGTAGGTCGTTCGCTCCAAGCTGGGCTGTGTGCACGAACCCCCCGTTCAGCCCGACCGC
TGCGCCTTATCCGGTAACTATCGTCTTGAGTCCAACCCGGTAAGACACGACTTATCGCCACTGGCAGCAG
CCACTGGTAACAGGATTAGCAGAGCGAGGTATGTAGGCGGTGCTACAGAGTTCTTGAAGTGGTGGCCTAA
CTACGGCTACACTAGAAGAACAGTATTTGGTATCTGCGCTCTGCTGAAGCCAGTTACCTTCGGAAAAAGA
GTTGGTAGCTCTTGATCCGGCAAACAAACCACCGCTGGTAGCGGTGGTTTTTTTGTTTGCAAGCAGCAGA
TTACGCGCAGAAAAAAAGGATCTCAAGAAGATCCTTTGATCTTTTCTACGGGGTCTGACGCTCAGTGGAA
CGAAAACTCACGTTAAGGGATTTTGGTCATGAGATTATCAAAAAGGATCTTCACCTAGATCCTTTTAAAT
TAAAAATGAAGTTTTAAATCAATCTAAAGTATATATGAGTAAACTTGGTCTGACAGTTACCAATGCTTAA
TCAGTGAGGCACCTATCTCAGCGATCTGTCTATTTCGTTCATCCATAGTTGCCTGACTCCCCGTCGTGTA
GATAACTACGATACGGGAGGGCTTACCATCTGGCCCCAGTGCTGCAATGATACCGCGAGACCCACGCTCA
CCGGCTCCAGATTTATCAGCAATAAACCAGCCAGCCGGAAGGGCCGAGCGCAGAAGTGGTCCTGCAACTT
TATCCGCCTCCATCCAGTCTATTAATTGTTGCCGGGAAGCTAGAGTAAGTAGTTCGCCAGTTAATAGTTT
GCGCAACGTTGTTGCCATTGCTACAGGCATCGTGGTGTCACGCTCGTCGTTTGGTATGGCTTCATTCAGC
TCCGGTTCCCAACGATCAAGGCGAGTTACATGATCCCCCATGTTGTGCAAAAAAGCGGTTAGCTCCTTCG
GTCCTCCGATCGTTGTCAGAAGTAAGTTGGCCGCAGTGTTATCACTCATGGTTATGGCAGCACTGCATAA
TTCTCTTACTGTCATGCCATCCGTAAGATGCTTTTCTGTGACTGGTGAGTACTCAACCAAGTCATTCTGA
GAATAGTGTATGCGGCGACCGAGTTGCTCTTGCCCGGCGTCAATACGGGATAATACCGCGCCACATAGCA
GAACTTTAAAAGTGCTCATCATTGGAAAACGTTCTTCGGGGCGAAAACTCTCAAGGATCTTACCGCTGTT
GAGATCCAGTTCGATGTAACCCACTCGTGCACCCAACTGATCTTCAGCATCTTTTACTTTCACCAGCGTT
TCTGGGTGAGCAAAAACAGGAAGGCAAAATGCCGCAAAAAAGGGAATAAGGGCGACACGGAAATGTTGAA
TACTCAT
